>Addgene plasmid #37244 | pGEX-5X2-hDrp1(518-736)-Flag | addgene partial sequence | sequence record 49826 | pGEX_3
GGCAGATCGTCAGTCAGGTCACGATGCGGCCGCTCGAGTCACTTGTCGTCATCGTCTTTGTAGTCCCAAA
GATGAGTCTCCCGGATTTCAGCAATAATTTGACTGGCTCCTTGTAATGCCTTTAGCATATCAGCTGCTTC
TTTCCTGCGCTGTGCCATGTCCTCAGATTCTGTCAGAAGATCATCCAATAAGGATGATTTATACAGCTGG
CCTACTAGCTCACTCTGAAGAGTGTCTTTCACATGATTAAACAAAAAATGCATTACTGCCTTTGGCACAC
TGTCTTGAATATTCTTTCTGACAATGAGGAAATATGATTTAATGAGTCGTTCAATAACCTCACAATCTCG
CTGTTCCCGAGCAGATAGTTTTCGTGCAACAGGAACTGGCACATCTAGCAGGTTCACGGCATGACCTTTT
TGTGGACTGGCTGGCATAATTGGAATGGGTTTTGATTTTTCTTCTGCTAATAACTCTTCAGCTTTTGAAG
TTTTCAGCATTCCTCTCCAGTTGCCTGTGGTTGGTTCTTGAACACCATCTCCAACCCCACCACCTCCAGA
TGCAACCTTGTCTCGTGATACAGCTGAAGGTAATTCTCTGGCTAGCCTGTTTCGAATTCCGGGGATCCCA
CGACCTTCGATCAGATCCGATTTTGGAGGATGGTCGCCACCACCAAACGTGGCTTGCCAGCCCTGCAAAG
GCCATGCTATATACTTGCTGGATTTCAAGTACTTATCAATTTGTGGGATAGCTTCAATACGTTTTTTAAA
ACAAACTAATTTTGGGAACGCATCCAGGCACATTGGGTCCATGTATAAAACAACATCAAGAGCGTCATAC
AACATGAAGTCAGGATGGGTTAC
