[The description below was written by a language model from this plasmid's Addgene catalogue record.]
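Description:
pGEX-5X2-hDrp1(518-736)-Flag is a bacterial expression plasmid built on the pGEX-5X2 backbone (about 5 kb without insert), a GST gene-fusion vector. It is maintained in E. coli as a high-copy plasmid under ampicillin selection. No feature table accompanies the record, so the promoter, origin and other backbone elements are not explicitly listed. Vectors of the pGEX-5X series generally drive expression from an IPTG-inducible tac promoter, carry lacIq for repression, and place a Factor Xa cleavage site between GST and the cloned insert.

The insert is a C-terminal fragment of human Drp1 (DNM1L), the dynamin-related GTPase that mediates mitochondrial fission. It derives from isoform 3 and was cloned between EcoRI and XhoI sites that both remain intact. The plasmid name gives the fragment as residues 518–736, whereas the mutation field describes it as amino acid 517 to the end, so the exact starting residue differs slightly between fields. The encoded protein carries GST at the N terminus, supplied by the backbone, and a FLAG epitope at the C terminus of the insert. This arrangement allows glutathione-affinity purification and detection or capture of the fragment with anti-FLAG reagents. Repository sequencing identified a V638F substitution, which the depositor describes as a polymorphism that does not affect function.

The record does not state a specific application. The design suits production of recombinant GST-tagged Drp1 C-terminal fragment for in vitro work such as binding or modification assays, and the associated study concerns regulation of mitochondrial fission at mitosis by RALA and RALBP1.
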