Addgene plasmid #37244: pGEX-5X2-hDrp1(518-736)-Flag
Depositing lab: Christopher Counter & David Kashatus. Depositing organization: Duke University. Publication: RALA and RALBP1 regulate mitochondrial fission at mitosis. Kashatus DF, Lim KH, Brady DC, Pershing NL, Cox AD, Counter CM. Nat Cell Biol. 2011 Aug 7;13(9):1108-15. doi: 10.1038/ncb2310. PubMed 21822277.
Backbone
  Vector backbone: pGEX-5X2
  Backbone manufacturer: Amersham
  Backbone size w/o insert (bp): 4973
  Vector type: Bacterial Expression
Growth in bacteria
  Bacterial resistance: Ampicillin, 100 μg/mL
  Growth temperature: 37°C
  Growth strain: DH5alpha
  Copy number: High Copy
Gene/Insert
  Gene/Insert name: Drp1 (alt name: DNM1L)
  Species: H. sapiens (human)
  Mutation: contains AA 517-end
  GenBank ID: isoform 3 (NM_005690.3)
  Entrez Gene: DNM1L (a.k.a. DLP1, DRP1, DVLP, DYMPLE, EMPF, EMPF1, HDYNIV, OPA5)
  Tag / fusion protein: FLAG (C terminal on insert); GST (N terminal on backbone)
  Cloning method: Restriction Enzyme; 5′ cloning site EcoRI (not destroyed); 3′ cloning site XhoI (not destroyed)
  Sequencing primers: 5′ GST-F; 3′ pGEX_3_primer
Terms and licenses: Academic/Nonprofit Terms; Industry Terms: Not Available to Industry
Depositor comments: Addgene sequencing results show a V638F mutation in pGEX-Drp1. Please note that this is a polymorphism that does not affect function.
How to cite: pGEX-5X2-hDrp1(518-736)-Flag was a gift from Christopher Counter & David Kashatus (Addgene plasmid # 37244 ; http://n2t.net/addgene:37244 ; RRID:Addgene_37244)
